>Addgene plasmid #223557 | p3xFLAG-CMV-14-GINIP-Nluc W139A | addgene full sequence | sequence record 443646 | Addgene NGS Result
TTGACTCACGGGGATTTCCAAGTCTCCACCCCATTGACGTCAATGGGAGTTTGTTTTGGCACCAAAATCA
ACGGGACTTTCCAAAATGTCGTAATAACCCCGCCCCGTTGACGCAAATGGGCGGTAGGCGTGTACGGTGG
GAGGTCTATATAAGCAGAGCTCGTTTAGTGAACCGTCAGAATTAAGCTTGCGGCCGCGAATTCATGGGGG
TGTTGATGTCCAAGCGGCAGACAGTGGAGCAGGTGCAGAAGGTGAGTCTGGCTGTGTCTGCTTTCAAGGA
TGGGCTGCGGGACAGGCCTTCCATCCGACGCACAGGTGAGCTGCCAGGGTCCCGCCGTGGCACTGTAGAG
GGCTCCGTCCAGGAGGTACAGGAGGAGAAGGAAGCAGAAGCAGGAACCTCGGTGGTCCAGGAAGAGAGTA
GTGCCGGCCGCGCAGCCTGGGAGCGGCTCCGAGATGGGCGCGGCGTGGAGCCTGAGGAGTTTGACAGGAC
AAGTCGATTCACACCCCCTGCGTTCATCCGCCCCACCCGGAAGCTGGATGATGACAAACCTCCAGAAATC
TGCCTGGAGCCCAGAGAGCCTGTTGTCAACGATGAGATGTGTGATGTTTGTGAGGTCGCGACAGCTGAGA
GCCTCTTCCCGTGCAGGGTCTGCACCAGGGTTTTCCATGATGGCTGCCTGCGCCGCATGGGCTACATCCA
AGGAGACAGTGCAGCGGAGGTGACGGAGATGGCCCACACAGAAACAGGCTGGAGCTGCCACTACTGTGAC
AACATCAACTTGCTGCTTACTGAGGAGGAAATGTATAGCCTCACGGAGACCTTTCAGCGGTGTAAAGTCA
TCCCTGATTGCTCCCTGACACTGGAGGACTTTCTGCGTTACCGCCACCAAGCAGCCAAGCGGGGGGACCG
TGACAGGGCCCTGAGTGAGGAGCAAGAAGAGCAGGCGGCCCGCCAGTTTGCTGCCCTGGACCCTGAACAT
CGAGGCCACATAGAGTGGCCTGACTTCTTGTCCCATGAGTCCCTCCTGCTTCTGCAGCAGTTGCGTCCCC
AGAACTCTCTGTTGAGGCTTCTGACAGTGAAGGAGCGGGAGCGAGCCCGAGCCGCCTTCCTGGCTCGGGG
CAGTGGGAGCACCGTCAGTGAGGCAGAGTGCCGCCGGGCCCAGCACTCTTGGTTTTGCAAACGGTTCCCA
GAGGCTCCTTCCTGCAGTGTCAGCATCAGCCATGTGGGTCCCATCGCAGATAGCAGCCCAGCCAGCAGCA
GCAGCAAGAGTCAGGACAAGACCCTGCTGCCCACAGAGCAGGAGTCCAGATTTGTGGACTGGCCTACCTT
CCTGCAAGAGAATGTCCTCTACATCCTGGCTGCTCGCCCCAACAGCGCAGCCATTCACCTGAAGCCCCCA
GGAGGTGGTGGTTCTATGGTCTTCACACTCGAAGATTTCGTTGGGGACTGGCGACAGACAGCCGGCTACA
ACCTGGACCAAGTCCTTGAACAGGGAGGTGTGTCCAGTTTGTTTCAGAATCTCGGGGTGTCCGTAACTCC
GATCCAAAGGATTGTCCTGAGCGGTGAAAATGGGCTGAAGATCGACATCCATGTCATCATCCCGTATGAA
GGTCTGAGCGGCGACCAAATGGGCCAGATCGAAAAAATTTTTAAGGTGGTGTACCCTGTGGATGATCATC
ACTTTAAGGTGATCCTGCACTATGGCACACTGGTAATCGACGGGGTTACGCCGAACATGATCGACTATTT
CGGACGGCCGTATGAAGGCATCGCCGTGTTCGACGGCAAAAAGATCACTGTAACAGGGACCCTGTGGAAC
GGCAACAAAATTATCGACGAGCGCCTGATCAACCCCGACGGCTCCCTGCTGTTCCGAGTAACCATCAACG
GAGTGACCGGCTGGCGGCTGTGCGAACGCATTCTGGCGGGATCCCGGGCTGACTACAAAGACCATGACGG
TGATTATAAAGATCATGACATCGACTACAAGGATGACGATGACAAGTAGTGATCCCGGGTGGCATCCCTG
TGACCCCTCCCCAGTGCCTCTCCTGGCCCTGGAAGTTGCCACTCCAGTGCCCACCAGCCTTGTCCTAATA
AAATTAAGTTGCATCATTTTGTCTGACTAGGTGTCCTTCTATAATATTATGGGGTGGAGGGGGGTGGTAT
GGAGCAAGGGGCAAGTTGGGAAGACAACCTGTAGGGCCTGCGGGGTCTATTGGGAACCAAGCTGGAGTGC
AGTGGCACAATCTTGGCTCACTGCAATCTCCGCCTCCTGGGTTCAAGCGATTCTCCTGCCTCAGCCTCCC
GAGTTGTTGGGATTCCAGGCATGCATGACCAGGCTCAGCTAATTTTTGTTTTTTTGGTAGAGACGGGGTT
TCACCATATTGGCCAGGCTGGTCTCCAACTCCTAATCTCAGGTGATCTACCCACCTTGGCCTCCCAAATT
GCTGGGATTACAGGCGTGAACCACTGCTCCCTTCCCTGTCCTTCTGATTTTAAAATAACTATACCAGCAG
GAGGACGTCCAGACACAGCATAGGCTACCTGGCCATGCCCAACCGGTGGGACATTTGAGTTGCTTGCTTG
GCACTGTCCTCTCATGCGTTGGGTCCACTCAGTAGATGCCTGTTGAATTGGGTACGCGGCCAGCTTGGCT
GTGGAATGTGTGTCAGTTAGGGTGTGGAAAGTCCCCAGGCTCCCCAGCAGGCAGAAGTATGCAAAGCATG
CATCTCAATTAGTCAGCAACCAGGTGTGGAAAGTCCCCAGGCTCCCCAGCAGGCAGAAGTATGCAAAGCA
TGCATCTCAATTAGTCAGCAACCATAGTCCCGCCCCTAACTCCGCCCATCCCGCCCCTAACTCCGCCCAG
TTCCGCCCATTCTCCGCCCCATGGCTGACTAATTTTTTTTATTTATGCAGAGGCCGAGGCCGCCTCGGCC
TCTGAGCTATTCCAGAAGTAGTGAGGAGGCTTTTTTGGAGGAATTGATCAGCTTGGGATCTGATCAAGAG
ACAGGATGAGGATCGTTTCGCATGATTGAACAAGATGGATTGCACGCAGGTTCTCCGGCCGCTTGGGTGG
AGAGGCTATTCGGCTATGACTGGGCACAACAGACAATCGGCTGCTCTGATGCCGCCGTGTTCCGGCTGTC
AGCGCAGGGGCGCCCGGTTCTTTTTGTCAAGACCGACCTGTCCGGTGCCCTGAATGAACTGCAGGACGAG
GCAGCGCGGCTATCGTGGCTGGCCACGACGGGCGTTCCTTGCGCAGCTGTGCTCGACGTTGTCACTGAAG
CGGGAAGGGACTGGCTGCTATTGGGCGAAGTGCCGGGGCAGGATCTCCTGTCATCTCACCTTGCTCCTGC
CGAGAAAGTATCCATCATGGCTGATGCAATGCGGCGGCTGCATACGCTTGATCCGGCTACCTGCCCATTC
GACCACCAAGCGAAACATCGCATCGAGCGAGCACGTACTCGGATGGAAGCCGGTCTTGTCGATCAGGATG
ATCTGGACGAAGAGCATCAGGGGCTCGCGCCAGCCGAACTGTTCGCCAGGCTCAAGGCGCGCATGCCCGA
CGGCGAGGATCTCGTCGTGACCCATGGCGATGCCTGCTTGCCGAATATCATGGTGGAAAATGGCCGCTTT
TCTGGATTCATCGACTGTGGCCGGCTGGGTGTGGCGGACCGCTATCAGGACATAGCGTTGGCTACCCGTG
ATATTGCTGAAGAGCTTGGCGGCGAATGGGCTGACCGCTTCCTCGTGCTTTACGGTATCGCCGCTCCCGA
TTCGCAGCGCATCGCCTTCTATCGCCTTCTTGACGAGTTCTTCTGAGCGGGACTCTGGGGTTCGAAATGA
CCGACCAAGCGACGCCCAACCTGCCATCACGAGATTTCGATTCCACCGCCGCCTTCTATGAAAGGTTGGG
CTTCGGAATCGTTTTCCGGGACGCCGGCTGGATGATCCTCCAGCGCGGGGATCTCATGCTGGAGTTCTTC
GCCCACCCCGGGCTCGATCCCCTCGCGAGTTGGTTCAGCTGCTGCCTGAGGCTGGACGACCTCGCGGAGT
TCTACCGGCAGTGCAAATCCGTCGGCATCCAGGAAACCAGCAGCGGCTATCCGCGCATCCATGCCCCCGA
ACTGCAGGAGTGGGGAGGCACGATGGCCGCTTTGGTCGACCCGGACGGGACGCTCCTGCGCCTGATACAG
AACGAATTGCTTGCAGGCATCTCATGAGTGTGTCTTCCCGTTTTCCGCCTGAGGTCACTGCGTGGATGGA
GCGCTGGCGCCTGCTGCGCGACGGCGAGCTGCTCACCACCCACTCGCCAAGCTGGAACCGTAAAAAGGCC
GCGTTGCTGGCGTTTTTCCATAGGCTCCGCCGATCATAATCAGCCATACCACATTTGTAGAGGTTTTACT
TGCTTTAAAAAACCTCCCACACCTCCCCCTGAACCTGAAACATAAAATGAATGCAATTGTTGTTGTTAAC
TTGTTTATTGCAGCTTATAATGGTTACAAATAAAGCAATAGCATCACAAATTTCACAAATAAAGCATTTT
TTTCACTGCATTCTAGTTGTGGTTTGTCCAAACTCATCAATGTATCTTATCATGTCTGGATCAATTCCCT
ATAGTGAGTCGTATTAAATTCGTAATCATGTCATAGCTGTTTCCTGTGTGAAATTGTTATCCGCTCACAA
TTCCACACAACATACGAGCCGGAAGCATAAAGTGTAAAGCCTGGGGTGCCTAATGAGTGAGCTAACTCAC
ATTAATTGCGTTGCGCTCACTGCCCGCTTTCCAGTCGGGAAACCTGTCGTGCCAGCTGCATTAATGAATC
GGCCAACGCGCGGGGAGAGGCGGTTTGCGTATTGGGCGCTCTTCCGCTTCCTCGCTCACTGACTCGCTGC
GCTCGGTCGTTCGGCTGCGGCGAGCGGTATCAGCTCACTCAAAGGCGGTAATACGGTTATCCACAGAATC
AGGGGATAACGCAGGAAAGAACATGTGAGCAAAAGGCCAGCAAAAGGCCAGGAACCGTAAAAAGGCCGCG
TTGCTGGCGTTTTTCCATAGGCTCCGCCCCCCTGACGAGCATCACAAAAATCGACGCTCAAGTCAGAGGT
GGCGAAACCCGACAGGACTATAAAGATACCAGGCGTTTCCCCCTGGAAGCTCCCTCGTGCGCTCTCCTGT
TCCGACCCTGCCGCTTACCGGATACCTGTCCGCCTTTCTCCCTTCGGGAAGCGTGGCGCTTTCTCATAGC
TCACGCTGTAGGTATCTCAGTTCGGTGTAGGTCGTTCGCTCCAAGCTGGGCTGTGTGCACGAACCCCCCG
TTCAGCCCGACCGCTGCGCCTTATCCGGTAACTATCGTCTTGAGTCCAACCCGGTAAGACACGACTTATC
GCCACTGGCAGCAGCCACTGGTAACAGGATTAGCAGAGCGAGGTATGTAGGCGGTGCTACAGAGTTCTTG
AAGTGGTGGCCTAACTACGGCTACACTAGAAGAACAGTATTTGGTATCTGCGCTCTGCTGAAGCCAGTTA
CCTTCGGAAAAAGAGTTGGTAGCTCTTGATCCGGCAAACAAACCACCGCTGGTAGCGGTGGTTTTTTTGT
TTGCAAGCAGCAGATTACGCGCAGAAAAAAAGGATCTCAAGAAGATCCTTTGATCTTTTCTACGGGGTCT
GACGCTCAGTGGAACGAAAACTCACGTTAAGGGATTTTGGTCATGAGATTATCAAAAAGGATCTTCACCT
AGATCCTTTTAAATTAAAAATGAAGTTTTAAATCAATCTAAAGTATATATGAGTAAACTTGGTCTGACAG
TTACCAATGCTTAATCAGTGAGGCACCTATCTCAGCGATCTGTCTATTTCGTTCATCCATAGTTGCCTGA
CTCCCCGTCGTGTAGATAACTACGATACGGGAGGGCTTACCATCTGGCCCCAGTGCTGCAATGATACCGC
GAGACCCACGCTCACCGGCTCCAGATTTATCAGCAATAAACCAGCCAGCCGGAAGGGCCGAGCGCAGAAG
TGGTCCTGCAACTTTATCCGCCTCCATCCAGTCTATTAATTGTTGCCGGGAAGCTAGAGTAAGTAGTTCG
CCAGTTAATAGTTTGCGCAACGTTGTTGCCATTGCTACAGGCATCGTGGTGTCACGCTCGTCGTTTGGTA
TGGCTTCATTCAGCTCCGGTTCCCAACGATCAAGGCGAGTTACATGATCCCCCATGTTGTGCAAAAAAGC
GGTTAGCTCCTTCGGTCCTCCGATCGTTGTCAGAAGTAAGTTGGCCGCAGTGTTATCACTCATGGTTATG
GCAGCACTGCATAATTCTCTTACTGTCATGCCATCCGTAAGATGCTTTTCTGTGACTGGTGAGTACTCAA
CCAAGTCATTCTGAGAATAGTGTATGCGGCGACCGAGTTGCTCTTGCCCGGCGTCAATACGGGATAATAC
CGCGCCACATAGCAGAACTTTAAAAGTGCTCATCATTGGAAAACGTTCTTCGGGGCGAAAACTCTCAAGG
ATCTTACCGCTGTTGAGATCCAGTTCGATGTAACCCACTCGTGCACCCAACTGATCTTCAGCATCTTTTA
CTTTCACCAGCGTTTCTGGGTGAGCAAAAACAGGAAGGCAAAATGCCGCAAAAAAGGGAATAAGGGCGAC
ACGGAAATGTTGAATACTCATACTCTTCCTTTTTCAATATTATTGAAGCATTTATCAGGGTTATTGTCTC
ATGAGCGGATACATATTTGAATGTATTTAGAAAAATAAACAAATAGGGGTTCCGCGCACATTTCCCCGAA
AAGTGCCACCTG
[124 nt withheld, positions 6803-6926]
C
[91 nt withheld, positions 6928-7018]
A
[49 nt withheld, positions 7020-7068]
CCTTTGACGTTGGAGTCCACGTTCTTT
[37 nt withheld, positions 7096-7132]
ACCCTATCTCGGTCTATTCTTTTGATTTATAAGGGATTTTGCCGATTTCGGCCTATTGGTTAAAAAATGA
GCTGATTTAACAAAAATTTAACGCGAATTTTAACAAAATATTAACGCTTACAATTTCCATTCGCCATTCA
GGCTGCGCAACTGTTGGGAAGGGCGATCGGTGCGGGCCTCTTCGCTATTACGCCAGCTGGCGAAAGGGGG
ATGTGCTGCAAGGCGATTAAGTTGGGTAACGCCAGGGTTTTCCCAGTCACGACGTTGTAAAACGACGGCC
AGTGCCAAGCTGATCTATACATTGAATCAATATTGGCAATTAGCCATATTAGTCATTGGTTATATAGCAT
AAATCAATATTGGCTATTGGCCATTGCATACGTTGTATCTATATCATAATATGTACATTTATATTGGCTC
ATGTCCAATATGACCGCCATGTTGACATTGATTATTGACTAGTTATTAATAGTAATCAATTACGGGGTCA
TTAGTTCATAGCCCATATATGGAGTTCCGCGTTACATAACTTACGGTAAATGGCCCGCCTGGCTGACCGC
CCAACGACCCCCGCCCATTGACGTCAATAATGACGTATGTTCCCATAGTAACGCCAATAGGGACTTTCCA
TTGACGTCAATGGGTGGAGTATTTACGGTAAACTGCCCACTTGGCAGTACATCAAGTGTATCATATGCCA
AGTCCGCCCCCTATTGACGTCAATGACGGTAAATGGCCCGCCTGGCATTATGCCCAGTACATGACCTTAC
GGGACTTTCCTACTTGGCAGTACATCTACGTATTAGTCATCGCTATTACCATGGTGATGCGGTTTTGGCA
GTACACCAATGGGCGTGGATAGCGGT
Features (pLannotate 1.2.2; 23 found; start..end, strand, type, name):
    204..1403    +  CDS            PHF24: PHF24_HUMAN - Also known as KIAA1045 Experimental evidence at protein level: Swiss-Prot protein existence level 1. From Homo sapiens (Human).
   1416..1928    +  CDS            Nluc: NanoLuc® luciferase human codon-optimized
   1941..2006    +  CDS            3xFLAG: three tandem FLAG® epitope tags, followed by an enterokinase cleavage site
   2017..2639    +  polyA_signal   hGH poly(A) signal: human growth hormone polyadenylation signal
   2681..2978    +  promoter       SV40 promoter: SV40 enhancer and early promoter
   3032..3823    +  CDS            neo: KKA2_KLEPN - Also known as kan, nptII. Experimental evidence at protein level: Swiss-Prot protein existence level 1. Resistance to kanamycin, neomycin, paromomycin, ribostamycin, butirosin and gentamicin B. From Klebsiella pneumoniae.
   3847..4224    +  CDS            ble: BLE_KLEPN - Experimental evidence at protein level: Swiss-Prot protein existence level 1. Binding protein with a strong affinity to the bleomycin family of antibiotics. Binds to CL990; an antimitotic-antibiotic compound. From Klebsiella pneumoniae.
   4266..4325    +  CDS            str (fragment): STR_KLEPN - Protein inferred from homology: Swiss-Prot protein existence level 3. The aminoglycoside phosphotransferases achieve inactivation of their antibiotic substrates by phosphorylation. From Klebsiella pneumoniae.
   4348..4371    -  rep_origin     CloDF13 ori (fragment): Plasmids containing the CloDF13 (CDF) origin of replication can be propagated in E. coli cells that contain additional plasmids with compatible origins.
   4372..4455    +  CDS            large T antigen (fragment): large T antigen from SV40 (simian virus 40)
   4478..4612    +  polyA_signal   SV40 poly(A) signal: SV40 polyadenylation signal
   4618..4636    -  promoter       T7 promoter: promoter for bacteriophage T7 RNA polymerase
   4674..4690    -  protein_bind   lac operator: The lac repressor binds to the lac operator to inhibit transcription in E. coli. This inhibition can be relieved by adding lactose or isopropyl-β-D-thiogalactopyranoside (IPTG). lac repressor encoded by lacI
   4698..4728    -  promoter       lac promoter: promoter for the E. coli lac operon
   4743..4764    -  protein_bind   CAP binding site: CAP binding activates transcription in the presence of cAMP. E. coli catabolite activator protein
   4777..4869    -  CDS            lacI (fragment): lac repressor; lacI; The lac repressor binds to the lac operator to inhibit transcription in E. coli. This inhibition can be relieved by adding lactose or isopropyl-β-D-thiogalactopyranoside (IPTG).
   5052..5640    -  rep_origin     ori: high-copy-number ColE1/pMB1/pBR322/pUC origin of replication
   5811..6671    -  CDS            AmpR: β-lactamase; bla; confers resistance to ampicillin, carbenicillin, and related antibiotics
   6672..6776    -  promoter       AmpR promoter: bla
   6803..7231    +  rep_origin     f1 ori (sequence partly withheld): f1 bacteriophage origin of replication; arrow indicates direction of (+) strand synthesis
   7262..7416    -  CDS            lacZα (fragment): LacZα fragment of β-galactosidase; lacZ fragment
   7576..7955    +  enhancer       CMV enhancer: human cytomegalovirus immediate early enhancer
   7957..158     +  promoter       CMV promoter (across the origin): human cytomegalovirus (CMV) immediate early promoter
