[The description below was written by a language model from this plasmid's Addgene catalogue record and pLannotate feature annotations shown in this document.]
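Description:
p3xFLAG-CMV-14-GINIP-Nluc W139A is a mammalian expression plasmid of about 8 kb built on the p3xFLAG-CMV-14 backbone. It is propagated in E. coli through a high-copy ColE1/pUC-type origin with ampicillin selection (AmpR under its own bla promoter), and it also carries an f1 origin, which permits single-stranded DNA production. For mammalian cells, the backbone contains an SV40 enhancer/early promoter driving a neomycin phosphotransferase (neo) gene and terminated by an SV40 poly(A) signal, which would allow G418 selection of stable transfectants. The annotation also picks up an adjacent ble reading frame and small str, large T antigen, lacI, lacZα and CloDF13 fragments. These appear to be backbone remnants rather than designed functional parts.

The payload is a 1,806 bp synthetic fusion, inserted by Gibson cloning, under the human CMV immediate-early enhancer and promoter. It consists of human GINIP (annotated as PHF24/KIAA1045) carrying a W139A substitution, joined through a short GGGS linker to human codon-optimized NanoLuc luciferase. This is followed in frame by the backbone's C-terminal 3xFLAG epitope for immunodetection, and the transcript ends at the human growth hormone polyadenylation signal. The associated publication describes a sensitive biosensor of endogenous Gαi activity used to characterize GPCR agonist responses, so the GINIP-Nluc fusion presumably serves as the luminescent component of that sensor. The record does not state the functional consequence of W139A or the role of this variant in the study, although a point mutant of this kind would commonly be used alongside the wild-type construct for comparison.
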