Addgene plasmid #223557: p3xFLAG-CMV-14-GINIP-Nluc W139A
Purpose: Plasmid expressing GINIP-Nluc W139A in mammalian cells
Depositing lab: Mikel Garcia-Marcos. Depositing organization: Boston University Medical Campus. Publication: A sensitive biosensor of endogenous Galpha(i) activity enables the accurate characterization of endogenous GPCR agonist responses. Luebbers A, Janicot R, Zhao J, Philibert CE, Garcia-Marcos M. Sci Signal. 2025 Mar 25;18(879):eadp6457. doi: 10.1126/scisignal.adp6457. Epub 2025 Mar 25. PubMed 40132053.
Backbone
  Vector backbone: p3xFLAG-CMV-14
  Vector type: Mammalian Expression
Growth in bacteria
  Bacterial resistance: Ampicillin, 100 μg/mL
  Growth temperature: 37°C
  Growth strain: DH5alpha
  Copy number: High Copy
Gene/Insert
  Gene/Insert name: human GINIP W139A - linker(GGGS) - Nluc (alt name: GINIP-Nluc W139A)
  Species: Synthetic
  Insert size (bp): 1806
  Mutation: W139A mutation in GINIP sequence
  Tag / fusion protein: 3xFLAG (C terminal on backbone)
  Cloning method: Gibson Cloning
  Sequencing primers: 5′ CMV-F
Terms and licenses: Academic/Nonprofit Terms; Industry Terms: Not Available to Industry
How to cite: p3xFLAG-CMV-14-GINIP-Nluc W139A was a gift from Mikel Garcia-Marcos (Addgene plasmid # 223557 ; http://n2t.net/addgene:223557 ; RRID:Addgene_223557)
